Addgene plasmid #76351: ROCK2 gRNA (BRDN0001145177)
Purpose: 3rd generation lentiviral gRNA plasmid targeting human ROCK2
Depositing lab: John Doench & David Root. Depositing organization: Broad Institute. Publication: Optimized sgRNA design to maximize activity and minimize off-target effects of CRISPR-Cas9. Doench JG, Fusi N, Sullender M, Hegde M, Vaimberg EW, Donovan KF, Smith I, Tothova Z, Wilen C, Orchard R, Virgin HW, Listgarten J, Root DE. Nat Biotechnol. 2016 Jan 18. doi: 10.1038/nbt.3437. PubMed 26780180.
Backbone
  Vector backbone: lentiGuide-Puro
  Backbone manufacturer: Zhang Lab (Addgene plasmid # 52963)
  Vector type: Mammalian Expression, Lentiviral, CRISPR
  Selectable markers: Puromycin
Growth in bacteria
  Bacterial resistance: Ampicillin, 100 μg/mL
  Growth temperature: 37°C
  Growth strain: DH5alpha
  Copy number: High Copy
Gene/Insert
  Gene/Insert name: ROCK2 (alt names: ROCK2; NM_004850.3)
  gRNA/shRNA sequence: ACCGGATTATATATCACCTG
  Species: H. sapiens (human)
  Entrez Gene: ROCK2 (a.k.a. ROCK-II)
  Promoter: hU6
  Cloning method: Unknown
  Sequencing primers: 5′ U6-F; 3′ pS2-R
Terms and licenses: Academic/Nonprofit Terms; Industry Terms: Not Available to Industry
Depositor comments: The gRNA was designed to target the following Genbank reference sequence(s): NM_004850.3. Note that this plasmid does NOT contain Cas9. It should be used in conjunction with lentiCas9-Blast (Addgene #52962) or otherwise with cell lines already expressing Cas9. Browse the full kinome gRNA library at http://www.addgene.org/pooled-library/broadgpp-human-kinome/ or visit http://www.broadinstitute.org/rnai/public/ for detailed protocols and information.
How to cite: ROCK2 gRNA (BRDN0001145177) was a gift from John Doench & David Root (Addgene plasmid # 76351 ; http://n2t.net/addgene:76351 ; RRID:Addgene_76351)
