[The description below was written by a language model from this plasmid's Addgene catalogue record and the feature table of its GenBank file.]
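Description:
ROCK2 gRNA (BRDN0001145177) is a third-generation lentiviral guide RNA plasmid built on the lentiGuide-Puro backbone. It delivers a single CRISPR guide against human ROCK2, designed against the NM_004850.3 reference transcript. The 8.3 kb circular plasmid is maintained in E. coli at high copy through a ColE1/pUC-type origin with ampicillin selection (AmpR). It also carries an f1 origin, an SV40 origin, and leftover lac, T3 and T7 cloning-vector elements outside the viral region.

The transfer cassette starts with an RSV promoter fused to a truncated HIV-1 5' LTR, which allows Tat-independent production of the genomic RNA in packaging cells. The Psi packaging signal, the RRE for Rev-dependent nuclear export, and a cPPT/CTS follow, and the cassette ends in a self-inactivating Delta-U3 3' LTR with a downstream SV40 poly(A) signal. Inside this region, a human U6 RNA polymerase III promoter drives the ROCK2-specific spacer joined to the Streptococcus pyogenes Cas9 gRNA scaffold. A separate EF-1-alpha promoter, including its intron A, expresses puromycin N-acetyltransferase so that transduced mammalian cells can be selected. A WPRE downstream of this gene enhances transcript expression.

The plasmid does not encode Cas9. It is meant to be used with a separate Cas9 lentivector, such as lentiCas9-Blast, or in cell lines that already express Cas9. Its purpose is to disrupt ROCK2, a Rho-associated kinase gene. The guide is one of those in a human kinome gRNA library associated with work on optimised sgRNA design for higher on-target activity and fewer off-target effects.
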