LOCUS       Exported 8323 bp ds-DNA circular SYN 13-MAY-2021
DEFINITION  3rd generation lentiviral gRNA plasmid targeting human ROCK2.
ACCESSION   .
VERSION     .
KEYWORDS    ROCK2 gRNA (BRDN0001145177)
SOURCE      synthetic DNA construct
  ORGANISM  synthetic DNA construct
REFERENCE   1 (bases 1 to 8323)
  AUTHORS   Doench JG, Fusi N, Sullender M, Hegde M, Vaimberg EW, Donovan KF,
            Smith I, Tothova Z, Wilen C, Orchard R, Virgin HW, Listgarten J,
            Root DE
  TITLE     Optimized sgRNA design to maximize activity and minimize off-target
            effects of CRISPR-Cas9.
  JOURNAL   Nat Biotechnol. 2016 Jan 18. doi: 10.1038/nbt.3437.
  PUBMED    26780180
REFERENCE   2 (bases 1 to 8323)
  AUTHORS   .
  TITLE     Direct Submission
  JOURNAL   Exported May 13, 2021 from SnapGene Server 1.1.58
            http://www.snapgene.com
FEATURES             Location/Qualifiers
     source          1..8323
                     /organism="synthetic DNA construct"
                     /mol_type="other DNA"
     promoter        87..1265
                     /label=EF-1-alpha promoter
                     /note="strong constitutive promoter for human elongation
                     factor EF-1-alpha"
     intron          318..1256
                     /label=EF-1-alpha intron A
                     /note="intron upstream of the start codon of human
                     EF-1-alpha"
     primer_bind     1213..1233
                     /label=EF1a-F
                     /note="Human elongation factor-1a promoter, forward primer"
     CDS             1278..1877
                     /codon_start=1
                     /gene="pac from Streptomyces alboniger"
                     /product="puromycin N-acetyltransferase"
                     /label=PuroR
                     /note="confers resistance to puromycin"
                     /translation="MTEYKPTVRLATRDDVPRAVRTLAAAFADYPATRHTVDPDRHIER
                     VTELQELFLTRVGLDIGKVWVADDGAAVAVWTTPESVEAGAVFAEIGPRMAELSGSRLA
                     AQQQMEGLLAPHRPKEPAWFLATVGVSPDHQGKGLGSAVVLPGVEAAERAGVPAFLETS
                     APRNLPFYERLGFTVTADVEVPEGPRTWCMTRKPGA"
     primer_bind     complement(1278..1297)
                     /label=Puro-R
                     /note="Puromycin resistance gene, reverse primer. Also
                     called puro-variant-R"
     primer_bind     1774..1794
                     /label=Puro-F
                     /note="Puromycin resistance gene, forward primer"
     misc_feature    1893..2481
                     /label=WPRE
                     /note="woodchuck hepatitis virus posttranscriptional
                     regulatory element"
     primer_bind     complement(1946..1966)
                     /label=WPRE-R
                     /note="WPRE, reverse primer"
     CDS             complement(2364..2375)
                     /codon_start=1
                     /product="Factor Xa recognition and cleavage site"
                     /label=Factor Xa site
                     /translation="IEGR"
     LTR             2553..2786
                     /label=3' LTR (Delta-U3)
                     /note="self-inactivating 3' long terminal repeat (LTR) from
                     HIV-1"
     polyA_signal    2864..2985
                     /label=SV40 poly(A) signal
                     /note="SV40 polyadenylation signal"
     primer_bind     complement(2901..2920)
                     /label=SV40pA-R
                     /note="SV40 polyA, reverse primer"
     primer_bind     2955..2974
                     /label=EBV-rev
                     /note="SV40 polyA terminator, reverse primer"
     rep_origin      3025..3160
                     /label=SV40 ori
                     /note="SV40 origin of replication"
     primer_bind     3087..3106
                     /label=SV40pro-F
                     /note="SV40 promoter/origin, forward primer"
     primer_bind     complement(3180..3199)
                     /label=T7
                     /note="T7 promoter, forward primer"
     promoter        complement(3181..3199)
                     /label=T7 promoter
                     /note="promoter for bacteriophage T7 RNA polymerase"
     primer_bind     complement(3209..3226)
                     /label=M13 Forward
                     /note="In lacZ gene. Also called M13-F20 or M13 (-21)
                     Forward"
     primer_bind     complement(3209..3225)
                     /label=M13 fwd
                     /note="common sequencing primer, one of multiple similar
                     variants"
     primer_bind     complement(3218..3240)
                     /label=M13/pUC Forward
                     /note="In lacZ gene"
     rep_origin      3367..3822
                     /direction=RIGHT
                     /label=f1 ori
                     /note="f1 bacteriophage origin of replication; arrow
                     indicates direction of (+) strand synthesis"
     primer_bind     complement(3454..3473)
                     /label=F1ori-R
                     /note="F1 origin, reverse primer"
     primer_bind     3664..3685
                     /label=F1ori-F
                     /note="F1 origin, forward primer"
     promoter        3848..3952
                     /gene="bla"
                     /label=AmpR promoter
     CDS             3953..4813
                     /codon_start=1
                     /gene="bla"
                     /product="beta-lactamase"
                     /label=AmpR
                     /note="confers resistance to ampicillin, carbenicillin, and
                     related antibiotics"
                     /translation="MSIQHFRVALIPFFAAFCLPVFAHPETLVKVKDAEDQLGARVGYI
                     ELDLNSGKILESFRPEERFPMMSTFKVLLCGAVLSRIDAGQEQLGRRIHYSQNDLVEYS
                     PVTEKHLTDGMTVRELCSAAITMSDNTAANLLLTTIGGPKELTAFLHNMGDHVTRLDRW
                     EPELNEAIPNDERDTTMPVAMATTLRKLLTGELLTLASRQQLIDWMEADKVAGPLLRSA
                     LPAGWFIADKSGAGERGSRGIIAALGPDGKPSRIVVIYTTGSQATMDERNRQIAEIGAS
                     LIKHW"
     primer_bind     complement(4171..4190)
                     /label=Amp-R
                     /note="Ampicillin resistance gene, reverse primer"
     rep_origin      4984..5572
                     /direction=RIGHT
                     /label=ori
                     /note="high-copy-number ColE1/pMB1/pBR322/pUC origin of
                     replication"
     primer_bind     5473..5492
                     /label=pBR322ori-F
                     /note="pBR322 origin, forward primer"
     primer_bind     5726..5743
                     /label=L4440
                     /note="L4440 vector, forward primer"
     protein_bind    5860..5881
                     /label=CAP binding site
                     /bound_moiety="E. coli catabolite activator protein"
                     /note="CAP binding activates transcription in the presence
                     of cAMP."
     promoter        5896..5926
                     /label=lac promoter
                     /note="promoter for the E. coli lac operon"
     protein_bind    5934..5950
                     /label=lac operator
                     /bound_moiety="lac repressor encoded by lacI"
                     /note="The lac repressor binds to the lac operator to
                     inhibit transcription in E. coli. This inhibition can be
                     relieved by adding lactose or
                     isopropyl-beta-D-thiogalactopyranoside (IPTG)."
     primer_bind     5939..5961
                     /label=M13/pUC Reverse
                     /note="In lacZ gene"
     primer_bind     5958..5974
                     /label=M13 rev
                     /note="common sequencing primer, one of multiple similar
                     variants"
     primer_bind     5958..5974
                     /label=M13 Reverse
                     /note="In lacZ gene. Also called M13-rev"
     primer_bind     5993..6013
                     /label=T3
                     /note="T3 promoter, forward primer"
     promoter        5995..6013
                     /label=T3 promoter
                     /note="promoter for bacteriophage T3 RNA polymerase"
     promoter        6041..6267
                     /label=RSV promoter
                     /note="Rous sarcoma virus enhancer/promoter"
     LTR             6268..6448
                     /label=5' LTR (truncated)
                     /note="truncated 5' long terminal repeat (LTR) from HIV-1"
     misc_feature    6495..6620
                     /label=HIV-1 Psi
                     /note="packaging signal of human immunodeficiency virus
                     type 1"
     misc_feature    7113..7346
                     /label=RRE
                     /note="The Rev response element (RRE) of HIV-1 allows for
                     Rev-dependent mRNA export from the nucleus to the
                     cytoplasm."
     CDS             7531..7575
                     /codon_start=1
                     /product="antigenic peptide corresponding to amino acids
                     655 to 669 of the HIV envelope protein gp41 (Lutje Hulsik
                     et al., 2013)"
                     /label=gp41 peptide
                     /note="recognized by the 2H10 single-chain llama nanobody"
                     /translation="KNEQELLELDKWASL"
     promoter        7753..7993
                     /label=U6 promoter
                     /note="RNA polymerase III promoter for human U6 snRNA"
     primer_bind     7753..7773
                     /label=hU6-F
                     /note="Human U6 promoter, forward primer"
     primer_bind     7924..7943
                     /label=LKO.1 5'
                     /note="Human U6 promoter, forward primer"
     misc_RNA        8023..8098
                     /label=gRNA scaffold
                     /note="guide RNA scaffold for the Streptococcus pyogenes
                     CRISPR/Cas9 system"
     misc_feature    8154..8271
                     /label=cPPT/CTS
                     /note="central polypurine tract and central termination
                     sequence of HIV-1"
ORIGIN
        1 cccgggtgca aagatggata aagttttaaa cagagaggaa tctttgcagc taatggacct
       61 tctaggtctt gaaaggagtg ggaattggct ccggtgcccg tcagtgggca gagcgcacat
      121 cgcccacagt ccccgagaag ttggggggag gggtcggcaa ttgatccggt gcctagagaa
      181 ggtggcgcgg ggtaaactgg gaaagtgatg tcgtgtactg gctccgcctt tttcccgagg
      241 gtgggggaga accgtatata agtgcagtag tcgccgtgaa cgttcttttt cgcaacgggt
      301 ttgccgccag aacacaggta agtgccgtgt gtggttcccg cgggcctggc ctctttacgg
      361 gttatggccc ttgcgtgcct tgaattactt ccacctggct gcagtacgtg attcttgatc
      421 ccgagcttcg ggttggaagt gggtgggaga gttcgaggcc ttgcgcttaa ggagcccctt
      481 cgcctcgtgc ttgagttgag gcctggcctg ggcgctgggg ccgccgcgtg cgaatctggt
      541 ggcaccttcg cgcctgtctc gctgctttcg ataagtctct agccatttaa aatttttgat
      601 gacctgctgc gacgcttttt ttctggcaag atagtcttgt aaatgcgggc caagatctgc
      661 acactggtat ttcggttttt ggggccgcgg gcggcgacgg ggcccgtgcg tcccagcgca
      721 catgttcggc gaggcggggc ctgcgagcgc ggccaccgag aatcggacgg gggtagtctc
      781 aagctggccg gcctgctctg gtgcctggcc tcgcgccgcc gtgtatcgcc ccgccctggg
      841 cggcaaggct ggcccggtcg gcaccagttg cgtgagcgga aagatggccg cttcccggcc
      901 ctgctgcagg gagctcaaaa tggaggacgc ggcgctcggg agagcgggcg ggtgagtcac
      961 ccacacaaag gaaaagggcc tttccgtcct cagccgtcgc ttcatgtgac tccacggagt
     1021 accgggcgcc gtccaggcac ctcgattagt tctcgagctt ttggagtacg tcgtctttag
     1081 gttgggggga ggggttttat gcgatggagt ttccccacac tgagtgggtg gagactgaag
     1141 ttaggccagc ttggcacttg atgtaattct ccttggaatt tgcccttttt gagtttggat
     1201 cttggttcat tctcaagcct cagacagtgg ttcaaagttt ttttcttcca tttcaggtgt
     1261 cgtgacgtac ggccaccatg accgagtaca agcccacggt gcgcctcgcc acccgcgacg
     1321 acgtccccag ggccgtacgc accctcgccg ccgcgttcgc cgactacccc gccacgcgcc
     1381 acaccgtcga tccggaccgc cacatcgagc gggtcaccga gctgcaagaa ctcttcctca
     1441 cgcgcgtcgg gctcgacatc ggcaaggtgt gggtcgcgga cgacggcgcc gccgtggcgg
     1501 tctggaccac gccggagagc gtcgaagcgg gggcggtgtt cgccgagatc ggcccgcgca
     1561 tggccgagtt gagcggttcc cggctggccg cgcagcaaca gatggaaggc ctcctggcgc
     1621 cgcaccggcc caaggagccc gcgtggttcc tggccaccgt cggagtctcg cccgaccacc
     1681 agggcaaggg tctgggcagc gccgtcgtgc tccccggagt ggaggcggcc gagcgcgccg
     1741 gggtgcccgc cttcctggag acctccgcgc cccgcaacct ccccttctac gagcggctcg
     1801 gcttcaccgt caccgccgac gtcgaggtgc ccgaaggacc gcgcacctgg tgcatgaccc
     1861 gcaagcccgg tgcctgaacg cgttaagtcg acaatcaacc tctggattac aaaatttgtg
     1921 aaagattgac tggtattctt aactatgttg ctccttttac gctatgtgga tacgctgctt
     1981 taatgccttt gtatcatgct attgcttccc gtatggcttt cattttctcc tccttgtata
     2041 aatcctggtt gctgtctctt tatgaggagt tgtggcccgt tgtcaggcaa cgtggcgtgg
     2101 tgtgcactgt gtttgctgac gcaaccccca ctggttgggg cattgccacc acctgtcagc
     2161 tcctttccgg gactttcgct ttccccctcc ctattgccac ggcggaactc atcgccgcct
     2221 gccttgcccg ctgctggaca ggggctcggc tgttgggcac tgacaattcc gtggtgttgt
     2281 cggggaaatc atcgtccttt ccttggctgc tcgcctgtgt tgccacctgg attctgcgcg
     2341 ggacgtcctt ctgctacgtc ccttcggccc tcaatccagc ggaccttcct tcccgcggcc
     2401 tgctgccggc tctgcggcct cttccgcgtc ttcgccttcg ccctcagacg agtcggatct
     2461 ccctttgggc cgcctccccg cgtcgacttt aagaccaatg acttacaagg cagctgtaga
     2521 tcttagccac tttttaaaag aaaagggggg actggaaggg ctaattcact cccaacgaag
     2581 acaagatctg ctttttgctt gtactgggtc tctctggtta gaccagatct gagcctggga
     2641 gctctctggc taactaggga acccactgct taagcctcaa taaagcttgc cttgagtgct
     2701 tcaagtagtg tgtgcccgtc tgttgtgtga ctctggtaac tagagatccc tcagaccctt
     2761 ttagtcagtg tggaaaatct ctagcagtac gtatagtagt tcatgtcatc ttattattca
     2821 gtatttataa cttgcaaaga aatgaatatc agagagtgag aggaacttgt ttattgcagc
     2881 ttataatggt tacaaataaa gcaatagcat cacaaatttc acaaataaag catttttttc
     2941 actgcattct agttgtggtt tgtccaaact catcaatgta tcttatcatg tctggctcta
     3001 gctatcccgc ccctaactcc gcccatcccg cccctaactc cgcccagttc cgcccattct
     3061 ccgccccatg gctgactaat tttttttatt tatgcagagg ccgaggccgc ctcggcctct
     3121 gagctattcc agaagtagtg aggaggcttt tttggaggcc tagggacgta cccaattcgc
     3181 cctatagtga gtcgtattac gcgcgctcac tggccgtcgt tttacaacgt cgtgactggg
     3241 aaaaccctgg cgttacccaa cttaatcgcc ttgcagcaca tccccctttc gccagctggc
     3301 gtaatagcga agaggcccgc accgatcgcc cttcccaaca gttgcgcagc ctgaatggcg
     3361 aatgggnnnn nnnnnnnnnn nnnnnnnnnn nnnnnnnnnn nnnnnnnnnn nnnnnnnnnn
     3421 nnnnnnnnnn nnnnnnnnnn nnnnnnnnnn nnnnnnnnnn nnnnnnnnnn nnnnnnnnnn
     3481 nnnnnnnnnn cnnnnnnnnn nnnnnnnnnn nnnnnnnnnn nnnnnnnnnn nnnnnnnnnn
     3541 nnnnnnnnnn nnnnnnnnnn nnnnnnnnnn nnnnnnnnnn nnannnnnnn nnnnnnnnnn
     3601 nnnnnnnnnn nnnnnnnnnn nnnnnnnnnn nncctttgac gttggagtcc acgttcttta
     3661 atagtggact cttgttccaa actggaacaa cactcaaccc tatctcggtc tattcttttg
     3721 atttataagg gattttgccg atttcggcct attggttaaa aaatgagctg atttaacaaa
     3781 aatttaacgc gaattttaac aaaatattaa cgcttacaat ttaggtggca cttttcgggg
     3841 aaatgtgcgc ggaaccccta tttgtttatt tttctaaata cattcaaata tgtatccgct
     3901 catgagacaa taaccctgat aaatgcttca ataatattga aaaaggaaga gtatgagtat
     3961 tcaacatttc cgtgtcgccc ttattccctt ttttgcggca ttttgccttc ctgtttttgc
     4021 tcacccagaa acgctggtga aagtaaaaga tgctgaagat cagttgggtg cacgagtggg
     4081 ttacatcgaa ctggatctca acagcggtaa gatccttgag agttttcgcc ccgaagaacg
     4141 ttttccaatg atgagcactt ttaaagttct gctatgtggc gcggtattat cccgtattga
     4201 cgccgggcaa gagcaactcg gtcgccgcat acactattct cagaatgact tggttgagta
     4261 ctcaccagtc acagaaaagc atcttacgga tggcatgaca gtaagagaat tatgcagtgc
     4321 tgccataacc atgagtgata acactgcggc caacttactt ctgacaacga tcggaggacc
     4381 gaaggagcta accgcttttt tgcacaacat gggggatcat gtaactcgcc ttgatcgttg
     4441 ggaaccggag ctgaatgaag ccataccaaa cgacgagcgt gacaccacga tgcctgtagc
     4501 aatggcaaca acgttgcgca aactattaac tggcgaacta cttactctag cttcccggca
     4561 acaattaata gactggatgg aggcggataa agttgcagga ccacttctgc gctcggccct
     4621 tccggctggc tggtttattg ctgataaatc tggagccggt gagcgtgggt ctcgcggtat
     4681 cattgcagca ctggggccag atggtaagcc ctcccgtatc gtagttatct acacgacggg
     4741 gagtcaggca actatggatg aacgaaatag acagatcgct gagataggtg cctcactgat
     4801 taagcattgg taactgtcag accaagttta ctcatatata ctttagattg atttaaaact
     4861 tcatttttaa tttaaaagga tctaggtgaa gatccttttt gataatctca tgaccaaaat
     4921 cccttaacgt gagttttcgt tccactgagc gtcagacccc gtagaaaaga tcaaaggatc
     4981 ttcttgagat cctttttttc tgcgcgtaat ctgctgcttg caaacaaaaa aaccaccgct
     5041 accagcggtg gtttgtttgc cggatcaaga gctaccaact ctttttccga aggtaactgg
     5101 cttcagcaga gcgcagatac caaatactgt tcttctagtg tagccgtagt taggccacca
     5161 cttcaagaac tctgtagcac cgcctacata cctcgctctg ctaatcctgt taccagtggc
     5221 tgctgccagt ggcgataagt cgtgtcttac cgggttggac tcaagacgat agttaccgga
     5281 taaggcgcag cggtcgggct gaacgggggg ttcgtgcaca cagcccagct tggagcgaac
     5341 gacctacacc gaactgagat acctacagcg tgagctatga gaaagcgcca cgcttcccga
     5401 agggagaaag gcggacaggt atccggtaag cggcagggtc ggaacaggag agcgcacgag
     5461 ggagcttcca gggggaaacg cctggtatct ttatagtcct gtcgggtttc gccacctctg
     5521 acttgagcgt cgatttttgt gatgctcgtc aggggggcgg agcctatgga aaaacgccag
     5581 caacgcggcc tttttacggt tcctggcctt ttgctggcct tttgctcaca tgttctttcc
     5641 tgcgttatcc cctgattctg tggataaccg tattaccgcc tttgagtgag ctgataccgc
     5701 tcgccgcagc cgaacgaccg agcgcagcga gtcagtgagc gaggaagcgg aagagcgccc
     5761 aatacgcaaa ccgcctctcc ccgcgcgttg gccgattcat taatgcagct ggcacgacag
     5821 gtttcccgac tggaaagcgg gcagtgagcg caacgcaatt aatgtgagtt agctcactca
     5881 ttaggcaccc caggctttac actttatgct tccggctcgt atgttgtgtg gaattgtgag
     5941 cggataacaa tttcacacag gaaacagcta tgaccatgat tacgccaagc gcgcaattaa
     6001 ccctcactaa agggaacaaa agctggagct gcaagcttaa tgtagtctta tgcaatactc
     6061 ttgtagtctt gcaacatggt aacgatgagt tagcaacatg ccttacaagg agagaaaaag
     6121 caccgtgcat gccgattggt ggaagtaagg tggtacgatc gtgccttatt aggaaggcaa
     6181 cagacgggtc tgacatggat tggacgaacc actgaattgc cgcattgcag agatattgta
     6241 tttaagtgcc tagctcgata cataaacggg tctctctggt tagaccagat ctgagcctgg
     6301 gagctctctg gctaactagg gaacccactg cttaagcctc aataaagctt gccttgagtg
     6361 cttcaagtag tgtgtgcccg tctgttgtgt gactctggta actagagatc cctcagaccc
     6421 ttttagtcag tgtggaaaat ctctagcagt ggcgcccgaa cagggacttg aaagcgaaag
     6481 ggaaaccaga ggagctctct cgacgcagga ctcggcttgc tgaagcgcgc acggcaagag
     6541 gcgaggggcg gcgactggtg agtacgccaa aaattttgac tagcggaggc tagaaggaga
     6601 gagatgggtg cgagagcgtc agtattaagc gggggagaat tagatcgcga tgggaaaaaa
     6661 ttcggttaag gccaggggga aagaaaaaat ataaattaaa acatatagta tgggcaagca
     6721 gggagctaga acgattcgca gttaatcctg gcctgttaga aacatcagaa ggctgtagac
     6781 aaatactggg acagctacaa ccatcccttc agacaggatc agaagaactt agatcattat
     6841 ataatacagt agcaaccctc tattgtgtgc atcaaaggat agagataaaa gacaccaagg
     6901 aagctttaga caagatagag gaagagcaaa acaaaagtaa gaccaccgca cagcaagcgg
     6961 ccgctgatct tcagacctgg aggaggagat atgagggaca attggagaag tgaattatat
     7021 aaatataaag tagtaaaaat tgaaccatta ggagtagcac ccaccaaggc aaagagaaga
     7081 gtggtgcaga gagaaaaaag agcagtggga ataggagctt tgttccttgg gttcttggga
     7141 gcagcaggaa gcactatggg cgcagcgtca atgacgctga cggtacaggc cagacaatta
     7201 ttgtctggta tagtgcagca gcagaacaat ttgctgaggg ctattgaggc gcaacagcat
     7261 ctgttgcaac tcacagtctg gggcatcaag cagctccagg caagaatcct ggctgtggaa
     7321 agatacctaa aggatcaaca gctcctgggg atttggggtt gctctggaaa actcatttgc
     7381 accactgctg tgccttggaa tgctagttgg agtaataaat ctctggaaca gatttggaat
     7441 cacacgacct ggatggagtg ggacagagaa attaacaatt acacaagctt aatacactcc
     7501 ttaattgaag aatcgcaaaa ccagcaagaa aagaatgaac aagaattatt ggaattagat
     7561 aaatgggcaa gtttgtggaa ttggtttaac ataacaaatt ggctgtggta tataaaatta
     7621 ttcataatga tagtaggagg cttggtaggt ttaagaatag tttttgctgt actttctata
     7681 gtgaatagag ttaggcaggg atattcacca ttatcgtttc agacccacct cccaaccccg
     7741 aggggaccca gagagggcct atttcccatg attccttcat atttgcatat acgatacaag
     7801 gctgttagag agataattag aattaatttg actgtaaaca caaagatatt agtacaaaat
     7861 acgtgacgta gaaagtaata atttcttggg tagtttgcag ttttaaaatt atgttttaaa
     7921 atggactatc atatgcttac cgtaacttga aagtatttcg atttcttggc tttatatatc
     7981 ttgtggaaag gacgaaacac cgaccggatt atatatcacc tggttttaga gctagaaata
     8041 gcaagttaaa ataaggctag tccgttatca acttgaaaaa gtggcaccga gtcggtgctt
     8101 ttttaagctt ggcgtaacta gatcttgaga caaatggcag tattcatcca caattttaaa
     8161 agaaaagggg ggattggggg gtacagtgca ggggaaagaa tagtagacat aatagcaaca
     8221 gacatacaaa ctaaagaatt acaaaaacaa attacaaaaa ttcaaaattt tcgggtttat
     8281 tacagggaca gcagagatcc actttggcgc cggctcgagg ggg
//
