>Addgene plasmid #76351 | ROCK2 gRNA (BRDN0001145177) | depositor partial sequence | sequence record 143811 | Target Sequence
ACCGGATTATATATCACCTG
