>Addgene plasmid #76351 | ROCK2 gRNA (BRDN0001145177) | addgene partial sequence | sequence record 185675 | hU6-F
TAGAAAGTAATAATTTCTTGGGTAGTTTGCAGTTTTAAAATTATGTTTTAAAATGGACTATCATATGCTT
ACCGTAACTTGAAAGTATTTCGATTTCTTGGCTTTATATATCTTGTGGAAAGGACGAAACACCGACCGGA
TTATATATCACCTGGTTTTAGAGCTAGAAATAGCAAGTTAAAATAAGGCTAGTCCGTTATCAACTTGAAA
AAGTGGCACCGAGTCGGTGCTTTTTTAAGCTTGGCGTAACTAGATCTTGAGACAAATGGCAGTATTCATC
CACAATTTTAAAAGAAAAGGGGGGATTGGGGGGTACAGTGCAGGGGAAAGAATAGTAGACATAATAGCAA
CAGACATACAAACTAAAGAATTACAAAAACAAATTACAAAAATTCAAAATTTTCGGGTTTATTACAGGGA
CAGCAGAGATCCACTTTGGCGCCGGCTCGAGGGGGCCCGGGTGCAAAGATGGATAAAGTTTTAAACAGAG
AGGAATCTTTGCAGCTAATGGACCTTCTAGGTCTTGAAAGGAGTGGGAATTGGCTCCGGTGCCCGTCAGT
GGGCAGAGCG
